>Addgene plasmid #218792 | pAAV_BiLAMP5e3_dTomato_nlsdTomato | addgene full sequence | sequence record 431893 | Addgene NGS Result
CCTGCAGGCAGCTGCGCGCTCGCTCGCTCACTGAGGCCGCCCGGGCGTCGGGCGACCTTTGGTCGCCCGG
CCTCAGTGAGCGAGCGAGCGCGCAGAGAGGGAGTGGCCAACTCCATCACTAGGGGTTCCTGCGGCCGCAC
GCGTATCGATAAAGGATCTTGGCCCTGTACGCCTAAGCATCCCTTCGGTTTGGTAGCAATGGATGATTGT
ATGCACCATTCTGGTTCACATGAGTTTTCTTTCTTTCTTTTGACAGCATCTGATTATATTAGTGTGTATT
CATCAGGAACAAAATGGTTCCATCATTATTCAAGTGACTTGGATTCAGAATCACTAGACCTATCGAATAT
GCAGATGCAAAGGAAAGTTGGTCTATTCAGCCTATCCCGCAACAAGCCAAGAAAACCCTGGCACCAATCA
GGAACAACAAAAATGGAAGAAAGTATGTGCTTAATAATCGGTATCATTCTCTGAAGTAAATAAAAGTGCT
CAGATTAGTGGCAAAGCTCATTGGTTCTTTTAATATCAATTGTAATGCCATGAATTTTTCCCTTAGCTAC
TGTTTCTTATTGAAATGAACTGAAATAACTCTAAAAGAAACATCTATTATATGACTGCAAATGTTGGAGC
AGATATAAATCTGAATAGGCTTATGAGTAGAGTTTCTATCTTTGCCACTGGCTTTTAATTATTTTCCTAA
ATCACATATAACTTTGATGAAAGTGAATATTGCTATTTTCTGTCAGCCATGGTTGAATGACATCAACACA
GGAGCCATTATCGATGTTTAAACTTCCTGCAGCCCGGGCTGGGCATAAAAGTCAGGGCAGAGCCATCTAT
TGCTTACATTTGCTTCTAGCCTGCAAGTCGAGGAGCGCAGCCTTCCAGAAGCAGAGCGCGGCGCCTTAAG
CTGCAGAAGTTGGTCGTGAGGCACTGGGCACGTAAGTATCAAGGTTACAAGACAGGTTTAAGGAGACCAA
TAGAAACTGGGCTTGTCGAGACAGAGAAGACTCTTGCGTTTCTGATAGGCACCTATTGGTCTTACTGACA
TCCACTTTGCCTTTCTCTCCACAGCGAGCTCGCTAGCGCGATCGCTGCCACCATGGTGAGCAAGGGCGAG
GAGGTCATCAAAGAGTTCATGCGCTTCAAGGTGCGCATGGAGGGCTCCATGAACGGCCACGAGTTCGAGA
TCGAGGGCGAGGGCGAGGGCCGCCCCTACGAGGGCACCCAGACCGCCAAGCTGAAGGTGACCAAGGGCGG
CCCCCTGCCCTTCGCCTGGGACATCCTGTCCCCCCAGTTCATGTACGGCTCCAAGGCGTACGTGAAGCAC
CCCGCCGACATCCCCGATTACAAGAAGCTGTCCTTCCCCGAGGGCTTCAAGTGGGAGCGCGTGATGAACT
TCGAGGACGGCGGTCTGGTGACCGTGACCCAGGACTCCTCCCTGCAGGACGGCACGCTGATCTACAAGGT
GAAGATGCGCGGCACCAACTTCCCCCCCGACGGCCCCGTAATGCAGAAGAAGACCATGGGCTGGGAGGCC
TCCACCGAGCGCCTGTACCCCCGCGACGGCGTGCTGAAGGGCGAGATCCACCAGGCCCTGAAGCTGAAGG
ACGGCGGCCACTACCTGGTGGAGTTCAAGACCATCTACATGGCCAAGAAGCCCGTGCAACTGCCCGGCTA
CTACTACGTGGACACCAAGCTGGACATCACCTCCCACAACGAGGACTACACCATCGTGGAACAGTACGAG
CGCTCCGAGGGCCGCCACCACCTGTTCCTGTACGGCATGGACGAGCTGTACAAGTCCGGAGATAACGGAA
GCGGAGCCACTAACTTCTCCCTGTTGAAACAAGCAGGGGATGTCGAAGAGAATCCCGGGCCATCTAGAAT
GGCCCCCAAGAAGAAGAGGAAGGTGGTGAGCAAGGGCGAGGAGGTCATCAAAGAGTTCATGCGCTTCAAG
GTGCGCATGGAGGGCTCCATGAACGGCCACGAGTTCGAGATCGAGGGCGAGGGCGAGGGCCGCCCCTACG
AGGGCACCCAGACCGCCAAGCTGAAGGTGACCAAGGGCGGCCCCCTGCCCTTCGCCTGGGACATCCTGTC
CCCCCAGTTCATGTACGGCTCCAAGGCGTACGTGAAGCACCCCGCCGACATCCCCGATTACAAGAAGCTG
TCCTTCCCCGAGGGCTTCAAGTGGGAGCGCGTGATGAACTTCGAGGACGGCGGTCTGGTGACCGTGACCC
AGGACTCCTCCCTGCAGGACGGCACGCTGATCTACAAGGTGAAGATGCGCGGCACCAACTTCCCCCCCGA
CGGCCCCGTAATGCAGAAGAAGACCATGGGCTGGGAGGCCTCCACCGAGCGCCTGTACCCCCGCGACGGC
GTGCTGAAGGGCGAGATCCACCAGGCCCTGAAGCTGAAGGACGGCGGCCACTACCTGGTGGAGTTCAAGA
CCATCTACATGGCCAAGAAGCCCGTGCAACTGCCCGGCTACTACTACGTGGACACCAAGCTGGACATCAC
CTCCCACAACGAGGACTACACCATCGTGGAACAGTACGAGCGCTCCGAGGGCCGCCACCACCTGTTCCTG
TACGGCATGGACGAGCTGTACAAGTAAGTCGACGGCGCGCCCCACCCCTGCAGGGAATTCGATATCAAGC
TTATCGATAATCAACCTCTGGATTACAAAATTTGTGAAAGATTGACTGGTATTCTTAACTATGTTGCTCC
TTTTACGCTATGTGGATACGCTGCTTTAATGCCTTTGTATCATGCTATTGCTTCCCGTATGGCTTTCATT
TTCTCCTCCTTGTATAAATCCTGGTTGCTGTCTCTTTATGAGGAGTTGTGGCCCGTTGTCAGGCAACGTG
GCGTGGTGTGCACTGTGTTTGCTGACGCAACCCCCACTGGTTGGGGCATTGCCACCACCTGTCAGCTCCT
TTCCGGGACTTTCGCTTTCCCCCTCCCTATTGCCACGGCGGAACTCATCGCCGCCTGCCTTGCCCGCTGC
TGGACAGGGGCTCGGCTGTTGGGCACTGACAATTCCGTGGTGTTGTCGGGGAAATCATCGTCCTTTCCTT
GGCTGCTCGCCTATGTTGCCACCTGGATTCTGCGCGGGACGTCCTTCTGCTACGTCCCTTCGGCCCTCAA
TCCAGCGGACCTTCCTTCCCGCGGCCTGCTGCCGGCTCTGCGGCCTCTTCCGCGTCTTCGCCTTCGCCCT
CAGACGAGTCGGATCTCCCTTTGGGCCGCCTCCCCGCATCGATACCGAGCGCTGCTCGAGAGATCTGTGA
TAGCGGCCATCAAGCTGGCCGCGACTCTAGATCATAATCAGCCATACCACATTTGTAGAGGTTTTACTTG
CTTTAAAAAACCTCCCACACCTCCCCCTGAACCTGAAACATAAAATGAATGCAATTGTTGTTGTTAACTT
GTTTATTGCAGCTTATAATGGTTACAAATAAAGCAATAGCATCACAAATTTCACAAATAAAGCATTTTTT
TCACTGCATTCTAGTTGTGGTTTGTCCAAACTCATCAATGTATCAGCTTATCGATACCGCATGCACGTGC
GGACCGAGCGGCCGCAGGAACCCCTAGTGATGGAGTTGGCCACTCCCTCTCTGCGCGCTCGCTCGCTCAC
TGAGGCCGGGCGACCAAAGGTCGCCCGACGCCCGGGCTTTGCCCGGGCGGCCTCAGTGAGCGAGCGAGCG
CGCAGCTGCCTGCAGGGGCGCCTGATGCGGTATTTTCTCCTTACGCATCTGTGCGGTATTTCACACCGCA
TA
[95 nt withheld, positions 3783-3877]
T
[46 nt withheld, positions 3879-3924]
C
[141 nt withheld, positions 3926-4066]
CCTTTGACGTTGGAGTCCACGTTCTTT
[37 nt withheld, positions 4094-4130]
ACTCTATCTCGGGCTATTCTTTTGATTTATAAGGGATTTTGCCGATTTCGGTCTATTGGTTAAAAAATGA
GCTGATTTAACAAAAATTTAACGCGAATTTTAACAAAATATTAACGTTTACAATTTTATGGTGCACTCTC
AGTACAATCTGCTCTGATGCCGCATAGTTAAGCCAGCCCCGACACCCGCCAACACCCGCTGACGCGCCCT
GACGGGCTTGTCTGCTCCCGGCATCCGCTTACAGACAAGCTGTGACCGTCTCCGGGAGCTGCATGTGTCA
GAGGTTTTCACCGTCATCACCGAAACGCGCGAGACGAAAGGGCCTCGTGATACGCCTATTTTTATAGGTT
AATGTCATGATAATAATGGTTTCTTAGACGTCAGGTGGCACTTTTCGGGGAAATGTGCGCGGAACCCCTA
TTTGTTTATTTTTCTAAATACATTCAAATATGTATCCGCTCATGAGACAATAACCCTGATAAATGCTTCA
ATAATATTGAAAAAGGAAGAGTATGAGTATTCAACATTTCCGTGTCGCCCTTATTCCCTTTTTTGCGGCA
TTTTGCCTTCCTGTTTTTGCTCACCCAGAAACGCTGGTGAAAGTAAAAGATGCTGAAGATCAGTTGGGTG
CACGAGTGGGTTACATCGAACTGGATCTCAACAGCGGTAAGATCCTTGAGAGTTTTCGCCCCGAAGAACG
TTTTCCAATGATGAGCACTTTTAAAGTTCTGCTATGTGGCGCGGTATTATCCCGTATTGACGCCGGGCAA
GAGCAACTCGGTCGCCGCATACACTATTCTCAGAATGACTTGGTTGAGTACTCACCAGTCACAGAAAAGC
ATCTTACGGATGGCATGACAGTAAGAGAATTATGCAGTGCTGCCATAACCATGAGTGATAACACTGCGGC
CAACTTACTTCTGACAACGATCGGAGGACCGAAGGAGCTAACCGCTTTTTTGCACAACATGGGGGATCAT
GTAACTCGCCTTGATCGTTGGGAACCGGAGCTGAATGAAGCCATACCAAACGACGAGCGTGACACCACGA
TGCCTGTAGCAATGGCAACAACGTTGCGCAAACTATTAACTGGCGAACTACTTACTCTAGCTTCCCGGCA
ACAATTAATAGACTGGATGGAGGCGGATAAAGTTGCAGGACCACTTCTGCGCTCGGCCCTTCCGGCTGGC
TGGTTTATTGCTGATAAATCTGGAGCCGGTGAGCGTGGGTCTCGCGGTATCATTGCAGCACTGGGGCCAG
ATGGTAAGCCCTCCCGTATCGTAGTTATCTACACGACGGGGAGTCAGGCAACTATGGATGAACGAAATAG
ACAGATCGCTGAGATAGGTGCCTCACTGATTAAGCATTGGTAACTGTCAGACCAAGTTTACTCATATATA
CTTTAGATTGATTTAAAACTTCATTTTTAATTTAAAAGGATCTAGGTGAAGATCCTTTTTGATAATCTCA
TGACCAAAATCCCTTAACGTGAGTTTTCGTTCCACTGAGCGTCAGACCCCGTAGAAAAGATCAAAGGATC
TTCTTGAGATCCTTTTTTTCTGCGCGTAATCTGCTGCTTGCAAACAAAAAAACCACCGCTACCAGCGGTG
GTTTGTTTGCCGGATCAAGAGCTACCAACTCTTTTTCCGAAGGTAACTGGCTTCAGCAGAGCGCAGATAC
CAAATACTGTTCTTCTAGTGTAGCCGTAGTTAGGCCACCACTTCAAGAACTCTGTAGCACCGCCTACATA
CCTCGCTCTGCTAATCCTGTTACCAGTGGCTGCTGCCAGTGGCGATAAGTCGTGTCTTACCGGGTTGGAC
TCAAGACGATAGTTACCGGATAAGGCGCAGCGGTCGGGCTGAACGGGGGGTTCGTGCACACAGCCCAGCT
TGGAGCGAACGACCTACACCGAACTGAGATACCTACAGCGTGAGCTATGAGAAAGCGCCACGCTTCCCGA
AGGGAGAAAGGCGGACAGGTATCCGGTAAGCGGCAGGGTCGGAACAGGAGAGCGCACGAGGGAGCTTCCA
GGGGGAAACGCCTGGTATCTTTATAGTCCTGTCGGGTTTCGCCACCTCTGACTTGAGCGTCGATTTTTGT
GATGCTCGTCAGGGGGGCGGAGCCTATGGAAAAACGCCAGCAACGCGGCCTTTTTACGGTTCCTGGCCTT
TTGCTGGCCTTTTGCTCACATGT
Features (pLannotate 1.2.2; 17 found; start..end, strand, type, name):
     12..39      +  repeat_region  AAV2 ITR (fragment): inverted terminal repeat of adeno-associated virus serotype 2 inverted
     68..95      +  repeat_region  AAV2 ITR (fragment): inverted terminal repeat of adeno-associated virus serotype 2 inverted
    942..1074    +  intron         chimeric intron: chimera between introns from human β-globin and immunoglobulin heavy chain genes
   1103..1804    +  CDS            dTomato: dTomato is a basic (constitutively fluorescent) orange fluorescent protein published in 2004, derived from Discosoma sp.. It is reported to be a somewhat slowly-maturing dimer with low acid sensitivity.
   1914..2614    +  CDS            dTomato (fragment): dimeric variant of DsRed fluorescent protein (Shaner et al., 2004) mammalian codon-optimized
   2644..2669    +  misc_feature   MCS (fragment): pBluescript multiple cloning site
   2669..3257    +  misc_feature   WPRE: woodchuck hepatitis virus posttranscriptional regulatory element
   3320..3403    +  CDS            large T antigen (fragment): large T antigen from SV40 (simian virus 40)
   3426..3507    +  polyA_signal   SV40 poly(A) signal: SV40 polyadenylation signal
   3586..3726    +  repeat_region  AAV2 ITR: inverted terminal repeat of adeno-associated virus serotype 2 inverted
   3731..3782    -  misc_feature   bom (fragment): basis of mobility region from pBR322
   3801..4256    +  rep_origin     f1 ori (sequence partly withheld): f1 bacteriophage origin of replication; arrow indicates direction of (+) strand synthesis
   4257..4306    -  misc_feature   bom (fragment): basis of mobility region from pBR322
   4408..4443    -  CDS            rop (fragment): Rop protein, which maintains plasmids at low copy number; rop
   4538..4642    +  promoter       AmpR promoter: bla
   4643..5503    +  CDS            AmpR: β-lactamase; bla; confers resistance to ampicillin, carbenicillin, and related antibiotics
   5674..6262    +  rep_origin     ori: high-copy-number ColE1/pMB1/pBR322/pUC origin of replication
