[The description below was written by a language model from this plasmid's Addgene catalogue record and pLannotate feature annotations shown in this document.]
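Description:
pAAV_BiLAMP5e3_dTomato_nlsdTomato is an AAV transfer plasmid of about 6.3 kb, built on the pAAV-S5E2-dTom-nlsdTom backbone, for producing recombinant adeno-associated virus that labels Lamp5-expressing interneurons with a red fluorescent reporter. In bacteria it is maintained as a high-copy plasmid through a ColE1/pUC-type origin and selected with ampicillin via the β-lactamase gene. An f1 phage origin is also present. The payload is flanked by AAV2 inverted terminal repeats, which are the cis elements needed for replication and packaging of the genome into capsids. The annotation detects the right-hand ITR in full but only short fragments of the left-hand one, which may simply reflect the difficulty of sequencing and annotating these hairpin repeats.

Expression is controlled by the BiLAMP5e3 enhancer (alias WDL0003). It is not annotated in the feature table but presumably lies in the unannotated stretch between the left ITR and the chimeric β-globin/immunoglobulin intron. The record does not name the minimal promoter with which it is paired. Downstream lies the 1,512 bp synthetic insert: a dTomato coding sequence, a P2A self-cleaving peptide and a second dTomato carrying a nuclear localization signal. A single transcript should therefore yield both cytoplasmic and nuclear red fluorescence, showing cell morphology while also marking nuclei clearly for counting. A WPRE enhances transcript stability and expression, and an SV40 polyadenylation signal terminates the message. The construct belongs to an enhancer-AAV toolbox for targeting distinct interneuron subtypes, and it serves as the reporter used to visualize Lamp5 interneurons without transgenic lines. The record also lists AAV1 and PHP.eB viral preparations.
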