Addgene plasmid #218792: pAAV_BiLAMP5e3_dTomato_nlsdTomato
Purpose: AAV construct with dTomato driven by Lamp5 interneuron-targeting enhancer. Alias: pAAV_WDL0003_dTomato_nlsdTomato
Depositing lab: Gordon Fishell. Depositing organization: Broad Institute. Publication: An enhancer-AAV toolbox to target and manipulate distinct interneuron subtypes. Furlanis E, Dai M, Leyva Garcia B, Tran T, Vergara J, Pereira A, Gorissen BL, Wills S, Vlachos A, Hairston A, Dwivedi D, Du S, McMahon J, Huang S, Morabito A, Vazquez A, Kim S, Lee AT, Chang EF, Razzaq T, Qazi A, Vargish G, Yuan X, Caccavano A, Hunt S, Chittajallu R, McLean N, Hewitt L, Paranzino E, Rice H, Cummins AC, Plotnikova A, Mohanty A, Tangen AC, Shin JH, Azadi R, Eldridge MAG, Alvarez VA, Averbeck BB, Alyahyay M, Vallejo TR, Soheib M, Vattino LG, MacGregor CP, Chatain CP, Banks E, Olah VJ, Naskar S, Hill S, Liebergall S, Badiani R, Hyde L, Hanley E, Xu Q, Allaway KC, Goldberg EM, Rowan MJM, Nowakowski TJ, Lee S, Favuzzi E, Kaeser PS, Sjulson L, Batista-Brito R, Takesian AE, Ibrahim LA, Iqbal A, Pelkey KA, McBain CJ, Dimidschstein J, Fishell G, Wang Y. Neuron. 2025 May 21;113(10):1525-1547.e15. doi: 10.1016/j.neuron.2025.05.002. PubMed 40403705.
Backbone
  Vector backbone: pAAV-S5E2-dTom-nlsdTom
  Vector type: AAV
Growth in bacteria
  Bacterial resistance: Ampicillin, 100 μg/mL
  Growth temperature: 37°C
  Growth strain: NEB Stable
  Copy number: High Copy
Gene/Insert
  Gene/Insert name: dTomato_P2A_nls.dTomato
  Species: Synthetic
  Insert size (bp): 1512
Terms and licenses: Academic/Nonprofit Terms; Industry Terms: Not Available to Industry
How to cite: pAAV_BiLAMP5e3_dTomato_nlsdTomato was a gift from Gordon Fishell (Addgene plasmid # 218792 ; http://n2t.net/addgene:218792 ; RRID:Addgene_218792) For viral preps, please replace (Addgene plasmid # 218792) in the above sentence with: (Addgene viral prep # 218792-AAV1) or (Addgene viral prep # 218792-PHPeB)
